Addgene plasmid #221298: pMSCV-FKBP-TMPRSS3
Purpose: Expression of TMPRSS3 (pLxIS) in mammalian cells by retroviral transduction
Depositing lab: Jonathan Kagan. Depositing organization: Boston Children's Hospital. Publication: pLxIS-containing domains are biochemically flexible regulators of interferons and metabolism. Landau LM, Chaudhary N, Tien YC, Rogozinska M, Joshi S, Yao C, Crowley J, Hullahalli K, Campbell IW, Waldor MK, Haigis M, Kagan JC. Mol Cell. 2024 Jul 11;84(13):2436-2454.e10. doi: 10.1016/j.molcel.2024.05.030. Epub 2024 Jun 25. PubMed 38925114.
Backbone
  Vector backbone: pMSCV-IRES-GFP
  Vector type: Retroviral
Growth in bacteria
  Bacterial resistance: Ampicillin, 100 μg/mL
  Growth temperature: 37°C
  Growth strain: NEB Stable
  Copy number: High Copy
Gene/Insert
  Gene/Insert name: TMPRSS3 (pLxIS)
  Species: M. musculus (mouse)
  Entrez Gene: Tmprss3 (a.k.a. MGC130589)
  Tag / fusion protein: FLAG-4xFKBP (N terminal on insert)
  Cloning method: Restriction Enzyme; 5′ cloning site BglII (not destroyed); 3′ cloning site NotI (not destroyed)
Terms and licenses: Academic/Nonprofit Terms; Industry Terms: Not Available to Industry
How to cite: pMSCV-FKBP-TMPRSS3 was a gift from Jonathan Kagan (Addgene plasmid # 221298 ; http://n2t.net/addgene:221298 ; RRID:Addgene_221298)
