[The description below was written by a language model from this plasmid's Addgene catalogue record and pLannotate feature annotations shown in this document.]
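Description:
pMSCV-FKBP-TMPRSS3 is a gammaretroviral expression vector built on the pMSCV-IRES-GFP backbone, intended for delivering a tagged fragment of mouse TMPRSS3 into mammalian cells by retroviral transduction. The plasmid is maintained in E. coli through a high-copy ColE1/pUC-type origin and selected with ampicillin via the β-lactamase gene. Remnants of lac, rop, bom, tetracycline-resistance and env sequences annotated in the backbone are partial fragments left from earlier cloning and have no evident functional role.

The transferable viral unit is bounded by murine embryonic stem cell virus 5′ and 3′ LTRs, with the MESV Ψ packaging signal and a truncated, start-codon-deficient gag segment that together promote encapsidation of the genomic RNA when the plasmid is introduced into a packaging cell line. No separate internal promoter is annotated, so transcription of the payload is expected to be driven by the 5′ LTR. The insert, cloned between BglII and NotI sites, encodes an N-terminal FLAG epitope followed by four tandem FKBP domains (the annotation detects only some of these repeats, including human FKBP12-like sequence) fused to a short portion of mouse Tmprss3. The feature table shows only a small Tmprss3 fragment, consistent with the catalogue label indicating the pLxIS motif-containing region rather than the full-length protease. Multimerised FKBP modules are commonly used to induce oligomerisation of a fused domain with a bivalent ligand, although the record does not spell out this usage.

Downstream, an EMCV IRES allows translation of EGFP from the same transcript, so transduced cells can be identified or sorted by green fluorescence. The associated work concerns pLxIS-containing domains as regulators of interferon responses and metabolism.
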