Features (pLannotate 1.2.2; 23 found; start..end, strand, type, name):
     61..81      +  CDS            FLAG (fragment): FLAG® epitope tag, followed by an enterokinase cleavage site
    784..1068    +  CDS            FPR2 (fragment): FKBP2_CRYNB - Protein inferred from homology: Swiss-Prot protein existence level 3. PPIases accelerate the folding of proteins. It catalyzes the cis-trans isomerization of proline imidic peptide bonds in oligopeptides (By similarity). From Cryptococcus neoformans var. neoformans serotype D (strain B-3501A) (Filobasidiella neoformans).
   1063..1383    +  CDS            FKBP1A: FKB1A_HUMAN - Also known as FKBP1, FKBP12. Experimental evidence at protein level: Swiss-Prot protein existence level 1. Keeps in an inactive conformation TGFBR1, the TGF-beta type I serine/threonine kinase receptor, preventing TGF-beta receptor activation in absence of ligand. Recruits SMAD7 to ACVR1B which prevents the association of SMAD2 and SMAD3 with the activin receptor complex, thereby blocking the activin signal. May modulate the RYR1 calcium channel activity. PPIases accelerate the folding of proteins. It catalyzes the cis-trans isomerization of proline imidic peptide bonds in oligop
   1402..1542    +  CDS            Tmprss3 (fragment): TMPS3_MOUSE - Experimental evidence at protein level: Swiss-Prot protein existence level 1. Probable serine protease that plays a role in hearing. Acts as a permissive factor for cochlear hair cell survival and activation at the onset of hearing and is required for saccular hair cell survival. Activates ENaC (in vitro). From Mus musculus (Mouse).
   1565..1598    -  misc_feature   MCS (fragment): pBluescript multiple cloning site
   1700..2162    +  misc_feature   IRES: internal ribosome entry site (IRES) of the encephalomyocarditis virus (EMCV)
   2176..2895    +  CDS            EGFP: the original enhanced GFP (Yang et al., 1996) mammalian codon-optimized
   2957..3471    +  LTR            3' LTR: 3' long terminal repeat from murine embryonic stem cell virus
   3633..3649    -  protein_bind   lac operator: The lac repressor binds to the lac operator to inhibit transcription in E. coli. This inhibition can be relieved by adding lactose or isopropyl-β-D-thiogalactopyranoside (IPTG). lac repressor encoded by lacI
   3657..3687    -  promoter       lac promoter: promoter for the E. coli lac operon
   3702..3723    -  protein_bind   CAP binding site: CAP binding activates transcription in the presence of cAMP. E. coli catabolite activator protein
   3736..3828    -  CDS            lacI (fragment): lac repressor; lacI; The lac repressor binds to the lac operator to inhibit transcription in E. coli. This inhibition can be relieved by adding lactose or isopropyl-β-D-thiogalactopyranoside (IPTG).
   4011..4599    -  rep_origin     ori: high-copy-number ColE1/pMB1/pBR322/pUC origin of replication
   4770..5630    -  CDS            AmpR: β-lactamase; bla; confers resistance to ampicillin, carbenicillin, and related antibiotics
   5631..5735    -  promoter       AmpR promoter: bla
   5830..5865    +  CDS            rop (fragment): Rop protein, which maintains plasmids at low copy number; rop
   5967..6066    +  misc_feature   bom (fragment): basis of mobility region from pBR322
   6072..6221    -  CDS            lacZα (fragment): LacZα fragment of β-galactosidase; lacZ fragment
   6221..6422    -  CDS            TcR (fragment): tetracycline efflux protein; tet; confers resistance to tetracycline
   6423..6521    +  CDS            env (fragment): murine leukemia virus gPr80 envelope polyprotein precursor; env; proteolytically cleaved into gp70SU and p15TM subunits
   6563..7079    +  LTR            5' LTR: 5' long terminal repeat from murine embryonic stem cell virus
   7143..7484    +  misc_feature   MESV Ψ: packaging signal of murine embryonic stem cell virus
   7551..7967    +  CDS            gag (truncated): truncated Moloney murine leukemia virus (MMLV) gag gene lacking the start codon
>Addgene plasmid #221298 | pMSCV-FKBP-TMPRSS3 | addgene full sequence | sequence record 438536 | Addgene NGS Result
AGATCTGCCACCATGGACTACAAGGATCACGACGGTGATTACAAGGACCACGACATCGACTACAAGGACG
ACGACGACAAGGGCGTTCAAGTAGAAACAATATCTCCAGGAGACGGGCGTACATTTCCTAAGCGTGGCCA
AACTTGCGTAGTCCATTATACCGGCATGCTGGAGGACGGTAAGAAGGTCGATAGCTCTAGAGACCGTAAC
AAACCTTTCAAATTTATGCTGGGGAAACAGGAGGTTATCCGTGGTTGGGAGGAAGGCGTGGCCCAAATGT
CCGTTGGGCAGCGTGCTAAGTTAACCATCTCGCCAGATTACGCATATGGGGCTACAGGCCATCCTGGGAT
CATTCCCCCGCATGCGACACTTGTGTTTGATGTAGAGCTGTTGAAGTTGGAGACGCGGGGAGTTCAAGTC
GAAACGATTTCACCAGGTGATGGACGCACCTTTCCTAAACGGGGACAAACGTGCGTCGTGCATTACACCG
GTATGCTGGAAGACGGCAAGAAAGTCGATTCAAGCCGCGATAGAAATAAACCCTTCAAATTCATGCTTGG
AAAACAGGAAGTAATACGCGGATGGGAAGAGGGTGTGGCGCAAATGTCTGTCGGGCAAAGAGCTAAACTG
ACAATAAGTCCTGATTACGCGTACGGTGCGACTGGGCACCCTGGTATCATTCCGCCGCACGCGACACTTG
TCTTCGACGTCGAGTTACTTAAGCTTGAGACGCGGGGGGTGCAGGTAGAGACTATTTCGCCCGGTGACGG
AAGAACTTTCCCAAAGCGGGGACAGACCTGTGTTGTCCACTACACTGGGATGTTGGAGGATGGTAAGAAA
GTTGACTCAAGTCGTGATCGCAACAAACCCTTTAAGTTTATGCTTGGGAAGCAGGAAGTCATCAGAGGTT
GGGAAGAAGGCGTAGCTCAGATGTCAGTGGGACAACGGGCCAAATTAACCATCAGTCCAGACTACGCCTA
CGGAGCCACCGGTCACCCAGGGATCATACCACCTCACGCAACCTTAGTGTTCGATGTGGAACTTTTAAAG
TTAGAGACGCGCGGTGTACAAGTGGAAACAATCAGTCCAGGGGATGGGAGAACATTCCCCAAAAGAGGCC
AGACGTGTGTCGTGCACTATACGGGGATGTTAGAAGATGGGAAAAAGGTCGATTCGTCACGCGACCGCAA
CAAACCGTTTAAATTCATGTTGGGAAAGCAGGAGGTGATTCGCGGCTGGGAGGAAGGTGTGGCACAGATG
AGCGTGGGCCAGAGAGCAAAACTGACTATCTCTCCTGATTATGCCTACGGCGCGACGGGCCACCCTGGCA
TAATTCCACCCCACGCTACCCTGGTATTCGATGTCGAGCTTCTGAAGCTTGAGGGTGCTGGGGCTGGGGC
TATGGGGGAGAATGACCCTCCGGCAGCCGAAGCTCCCTTCTCCTTCCGGTCTCTCTTCGGCTTGGATGAT
TTGAAAATAAGTCCTGTGGCACCAGATGGAGACGCAGTGGCTGCGCAAATTTTGTCCCTTCTGCCCTTGA
AGTGATAAGCGGCCGCGTTTAAACGTCGACGGTATCGATAAGCTTGATATCGAATTCCGCCCCCCCCCCT
AACGTTACTGGCCGAAGCCGCTTGGAATAAGGCCGGTGTGCGTTTGTCTATATGTTATTTTCCACCATAT
TGCCGTCTTTTGGCAATGTGAGGGCCCGGAAACCTGGCCCTGTCTTCTTGACGAGCATTCCTAGGGGTCT
TTCCCCTCTCGCCAAAGGAATGCAAGGTCTGTTGAATGTCGTGAAGGAAGCAGTTCCTCTGGAAGCTTCT
TGAAGACAAACAACGTCTGTAGCGACCCTTTGCAGGCAGCGGAACCCCCCACCTGGCGACAGGTGCCTCT
GCGGCCAAAAGCCACGTGTATAAGATACACCTGCAAAGGCGGCACAACCCCAGTGCCACGTTGTGAGTTG
GATAGTTGTGGAAAGAGTCAAATGGCTCTCCTCAAGCGTATTCAACAAGGGGCTGAAGGATGCCCAGAAG
GTACCCCATTGTATGGGATCTGATCTGGGGCCTCGGTGCACATGCTTTACATGTGTTTAGTCGAGGTTAA
AAAAACGTCTAGGCCCCCCGAACCACGGGGACGTGGTTTTCCTTTGAAAAACACGATGATAATATGGCCA
CAACCATGGTGAGCAAGGGCGAGGAGCTGTTCACCGGGGTGGTGCCCATCCTGGTCGAGCTGGACGGCGA
CGTAAACGGCCACAAGTTCAGCGTGTCTGGCGAGGGCGAGGGCGATGCCACCTACGGCAAGCTGACCCTG
AAGTTCATCTGCACCACCGGCAAGCTGCCCGTGCCCTGGCCCACCCTCGTGACCACCCTGACCTACGGCG
TGCAGTGCTTCAGCCGCTACCCCGACCACATGAAGCAGCACGACTTCTTCAAGTCCGCCATGCCCGAAGG
CTACGTCCAGGAGCGCACCATCTTCTTCAAGGACGACGGCAACTACAAGACCCGCGCCGAGGTGAAGTTC
GAGGGCGACACCCTGGTGAACCGCATCGAGCTGAAGGGCATCGACTTCAAGGAGGACGGCAACATCCTGG
GGCACAAGCTGGAGTACAACTACAACAGCCACAACGTCTATATCATGGCCGACAAGCAGAAGAACGGCAT
CAAGGCGAACTTCAAGATCCGCCACAACATCGAGGACGGCAGCGTGCAGCTCGCCGACCACTACCAGCAG
AACACCCCCATCGGCGACGGCCCCGTGCTGCTGCCCGACAACCACTACCTGAGCACCCAGTCCGCCCTGA
GCAAAGACCCCAACGAGAAGCGCGATCACATGGTCCTGCTGGAGTTCGTGACCGCCGCCGGGATCACTCT
CGGCATGGACGAGCTGTACAAGTAATGAATTAATTAAGAATTCGATAAAATAAAAGATTTTATTTAGTCT
CCAGAAAAAGGGGGGAATGAAAGACCCCACCTGTAGGTTTGGCAAGCTAGCTTAAGTAACGCCATTTTGC
AAGGCATGGAAAATACATAACTGAGAATAGAGAAGTTCAGATCAAGGTTAGGAACAGAGAGACAGCAGAA
TATGGGCCAAACAGGATATCTGTGGTAAGCAGTTCCTGCCCCGGCTCAGGGCCAAGAACAGATGGTCCCC
AGATGCGGTCCCGCCCTCAGCAGTTTCTAGAGAACCATCAGATGTTTCCAGGGTGCCCCAAGGACCTGAA
ATGACCCTGTGCCTTATTTGAACTAACCAATCAGTTCGCTTCTCGCTTCTGTTCGCGCGCTTCTGCTCCC
CGAGCTCAATAAAAGAGCCCACAACCCCTCACTCGGCGCGCCAGTCCTCCGATAGACTGCGTCGCCCGGG
TACCCGTGTATCCAATAAACCCTCTTGCAGTTGCATCCGACTTGTGGTCTCGCTGTTCCTTGGGAGGGTC
TCCTCTGAGTGATTGACTACCCGTCAGCGGGGGTCTTTCATGGGTAACAGTTTCTTGAAGTTGGAGAACA
ACATTCTGAGGGTAGGAGTCGAATATTAAGTAATCCTGACTCAATTAGCCACTGTTTTGAATCCACATAC
TCCAATACTCCTGAAATAGTTCATTATGGACAGCGCAGAAAGAGCTGGGGAGAATTGTGAAATTGTTATC
CGCTCACAATTCCACACAACATACGAGCCGGAAGCATAAAGTGTAAAGCCTGGGGTGCCTAATGAGTGAG
CTAACTCACATTAATTGCGTTGCGCTCACTGCCCGCTTTCCAGTCGGGAAACCTGTCGTGCCAGCTGCAT
TAATGAATCGGCCAACGCGCGGGGAGAGGCGGTTTGCGTATTGGGCGCTCTTCCGCTTCCTCGCTCACTG
ACTCGCTGCGCTCGGTCGTTCGGCTGCGGCGAGCGGTATCAGCTCACTCAAAGGCGGTAATACGGTTATC
CACAGAATCAGGGGATAACGCAGGAAAGAACATGTGAGCAAAAGGCCAGCAAAAGGCCAGGAACCGTAAA
AAGGCCGCGTTGCTGGCGTTTTTCCATAGGCTCCGCCCCCCTGACGAGCATCACAAAAATCGACGCTCAA
GTCAGAGGTGGCGAAACCCGACAGGACTATAAAGATACCAGGCGTTTCCCCCTGGAAGCTCCCTCGTGCG
CTCTCCTGTTCCGACCCTGCCGCTTACCGGATACCTGTCCGCCTTTCTCCCTTCGGGAAGCGTGGCGCTT
TCTCATAGCTCACGCTGTAGGTATCTCAGTTCGGTGTAGGTCGTTCGCTCCAAGCTGGGCTGTGTGCACG
AACCCCCCGTTCAGCCCGACCGCTGCGCCTTATCCGGTAACTATCGTCTTGAGTCCAACCCGGTAAGACA
CGACTTATCGCCACTGGCAGCAGCCACTGGTAACAGGATTAGCAGAGCGAGGTATGTAGGCGGTGCTACA
GAGTTCTTGAAGTGGTGGCCTAACTACGGCTACACTAGAAGAACAGTATTTGGTATCTGCGCTCTGCTGA
AGCCAGTTACCTTCGGAAAAAGAGTTGGTAGCTCTTGATCCGGCAAACAAACCACCGCTGGTAGCGGTGG
TTTTTTTGTTTGCAAGCAGCAGATTACGCGCAGAAAAAAAGGATCTCAAGAAGATCCTTTGATCTTTTCT
ACGGGGTCTGACGCTCAGTGGAACGAAAACTCACGTTAAGGGATTTTGGTCATGAGATTATCAAAAAGGA
TCTTCACCTAGATCCTTTTAAATTAAAAATGAAGTTTTAAATCAATCTAAAGTATATATGAGTAAACTTG
GTCTGACAGTTACCAATGCTTAATCAGTGAGGCACCTATCTCAGCGATCTGTCTATTTCGTTCATCCATA
GTTGCCTGACTCCCCGTCGTGTAGATAACTACGATACGGGAGGGCTTACCATCTGGCCCCAGTGCTGCAA
TGATACCGCGAGACCCACGCTCACCGGCTCCAGATTTATCAGCAATAAACCAGCCAGCCGGAAGGGCCGA
GCGCAGAAGTGGTCCTGCAACTTTATCCGCCTCCATCCAGTCTATTAATTGTTGCCGGGAAGCTAGAGTA
AGTAGTTCGCCAGTTAATAGTTTGCGCAACGTTGTTGCCATTGCTACAGGCATCGTGGTGTCACGCTCGT
CGTTTGGTATGGCTTCATTCAGCTCCGGTTCCCAACGATCAAGGCGAGTTACATGATCCCCCATGTTGTG
CAAAAAAGCGGTTAGCTCCTTCGGTCCTCCGATCGTTGTCAGAAGTAAGTTGGCCGCAGTGTTATCACTC
ATGGTTATGGCAGCACTGCATAATTCTCTTACTGTCATGCCATCCGTAAGATGCTTTTCTGTGACTGGTG
AGTACTCAACCAAGTCATTCTGAGAATAGTGTATGCGGCGACCGAGTTGCTCTTGCCCGGCGTCAATACG
GGATAATACCGCGCCACATAGCAGAACTTTAAAAGTGCTCATCATTGGAAAACGTTCTTCGGGGCGAAAA
CTCTCAAGGATCTTACCGCTGTTGAGATCCAGTTCGATGTAACCCACTCGTGCACCCAACTGATCTTCAG
CATCTTTTACTTTCACCAGCGTTTCTGGGTGAGCAAAAACAGGAAGGCAAAATGCCGCAAAAAAGGGAAT
AAGGGCGACACGGAAATGTTGAATACTCATACTCTTCCTTTTTCAATATTATTGAAGCATTTATCAGGGT
TATTGTCTCATGAGCGGATACATATTTGAATGTATTTAGAAAAATAAACAAATAGGGGTTCCGCGCACAT
TTCCCCGAAAAGTGCCACCTGACGTCTAAGAAACCATTATTATCATGACATTAACCTATAAAAATAGGCG
TATCACGAGGCCCTTTCGTCTCGCGCGTTTCGGTGATGACGGTGAAAACCTCTGACACATGCAGCTCCCG
GAGACGGTCACAGCTTGTCTGTAAGCGGATGCCGGGAGCAGACAAGCCCGTCAGGGCGCGTCAGCGGGTG
TTGGCGGGTGTCGGGGCTGGCTTAACTATGCGGCATCAGAGCAGATTGTACTGAGAGTGCACCATATGCG
GTGTGAAATACCGCACAGATGCGTAAGGAGAAAATACCGCATCAGGCGCCATTCGCCATTCAGGCTGCGC
AACTGTTGGGAAGGGCGATCGGTGCGGGCCTCTTCGCTATTACGCCAGCTGGCGAAAGGGGGATGTGCTG
CAAGGCGATTAAGTTGGGTAACGCCAGGGTTTTCCCAGTCACGACGTTGTAAAACGACGGCGCAAGGAAT
GGTGCATGCAAGGAGATGGCGCCCAACAGTCCCCCGGCCACGGGGCCTGCCACCATACCCACGCCGAAAC
AAGCGCTCATGAGCCCGAAGTGGCGAGCCCGATCTTCCCCATCGGTGATGTCGGCGATATAGGCGCCAGC
AACCGCACCTGTGGCGCCGGTGATGCCGGCCACGATGCGTCCGGCGTAGAGGCGATTAGTCCAATTTGTT
AAAGACAGGATATCAGTGGTCCAGGCTCTAGTTTTGACTCAACAATATCACCAGCTGAAGCCTATAGAGT
ACGAGCCATAGATAAAATAAAAGATTTTATTTAGTCTCCAGAAAAAGGGGGGAATGAAAGACCCCACCTG
TAGGTTTGGCAAGCTAGCTTAAGTAACGCCATTTTGCAAGGCATGGAAAATACATAACTGAGAATAGAGA
AGTTCAGATCAAGGTTAGGAACAGAGAGACAGCAGAATATGGGCCAAACAGGATATCTGTGGTAAGCAGT
TCCTGCCCCGGCTCAGGGCCAAGAACAGATGGTCCCCAGATGCGGTCCCGCCCTCAGCAGTTTCTAGAGA
ACCATCAGATGTTTCCAGGGTGCCCCAAGGACCTGAAATGACCCTGTGCCTTATTTGAACTAACCAATCA
GTTCGCTTCTCGCTTCTGTTCGCGCGCTTCTGCTCCCCGAGCTCAATAAAAGAGCCCACAACCCCTCACT
CGGCGCGCCAGTCCTCCGATAGACTGCGTCGCCCGGGTACCCGTATTCCCAATAAAGCCTCTTGCTGTTT
GCATCCGAATCGTGGACTCGCTGATCCTTGGGAGGGTCTCCTCAGATTGATTGACTGCCCACCTCGGGGG
TCTTTCATTTGGAGGTTCCACCGAGATTTGGAGACCCCTGCCCAGGGACCACCGACCCCCCCGCCGGGAG
GTAAGCTGGCCAGCGGTCGTTTCGTGTCTGTCTCTGTCTTTGTGCGTGTTTGTGCCGGCATCTAATGTTT
GCGCCTGCGTCTGTACTAGTTAGCTAACTAGCTCTGTATCTGGCGGACCCGTGGTGGAACTGACGAGTTC
TGAACACCCGGCCGCAACCCTGGGAGACGTCCCAGGGACTTTGGGGGCCGTTTTTGTGGCCCGACCTGAG
GAAGGGAGTCGATGTGGAATCCGACCCCGTCAGGATATGTGGTTCTGGTAGGAGACGAGAACCTAAAACA
GTTCCCGCCTCCGTCTGAATTTTTGCTTTCGGTTTGGAACCGAAGCCGCGCGTCTTGTCTGCTGCAGCGC
TGCAGCATCGTTCTGTGTTGTCTCTGTCTGACTGTGTTTCTGTATTTGTCTGAAAATTAGGGCCAGACTG
TTACCACTCCCTTAAGTTTGACCTTAGGTCACTGGAAAGATGTCGAGCGGATCGCTCACAACCAGTCGGT
AGATGTCAAGAAGAGACGTTGGGTTACCTTCTGCTCTGCAGAATGGCCAACCTTTAACGTCGGATGGCCG
CGAGACGGCACCTTTAACCGAGACCTCATCACCCAGGTTAAGATCAAGGTCTTTTCACCTGGCCCGCATG
GACACCCAGACCAGGTCCCCTACATCGTGACCTGGGAAGCCTTGGCTTTTGACCCCCCTCCCTGGGTCAA
GCCCTTTGTACACCCTAAGCCTCCGCCTCCTCTTCCTCCATCCGCCCCGTCTCTCCCCCTTGAACCTCCT
CGTTCGACCCCGCCTCGATCCTCCCTTTATCCAGCCCTCACTCCTTCTCTAGGCGCCGGAATT
